Addgene plasmid #60717: pTara:500
Purpose: Expresses T7 RNAP from the arabinose inducible promoter PBAD with a RBS strength of 500 from the Salis RBS calculator. Also includes a constitutive araC ORF
Depositing lab: Matthew Bennett. Depositing organization: Rice University. Publication: Library of synthetic transcriptional AND gates built with split T7 RNA polymerase mutants. Shis DL, Bennett MR. Proc Natl Acad Sci U S A. 2013 Mar 26;110(13):5028-33. doi: 10.1073/pnas.1220157110. Epub 2013 Mar 11. PubMed 23479654.
Backbone
  Vector backbone: pBAD33
  Backbone size w/o insert (bp): 5500
  Total vector size (bp): 8000
  Vector type: Bacterial Expression, Synthetic Biology
Growth in bacteria
  Bacterial resistance: Chloramphenicol, 25 μg/mL
  Growth temperature: 37°C
  Growth strain: DH10B
  Copy number: High Copy
Gene/Insert
  Gene/Insert name: T7 RNAP (alt name: T7 RNA Polymerase)
  Insert size (bp): 2652
  GenBank ID: GI:216012
  Promoter: PBAD
  Cloning method: Restriction Enzyme; 5′ cloning site SacI (unknown if destroyed); 3′ cloning site SalI, HindIII, SphI (unknown if destroyed)
  Sequencing primers: 5′ acattgattatttgcacggcgtcacac
Resource information
  A portion of this plasmid was derived from a plasmid made by: Plasmid was modified from pTara, originally described by Dr. Kathleen Matthews at Rice University.
Terms and licenses: Academic/Nonprofit Terms; Industry Terms: Not Available to Industry
How to cite: pTara:500 was a gift from Matthew Bennett (Addgene plasmid # 60717 ; http://n2t.net/addgene:60717 ; RRID:Addgene_60717)
