[The description below was written by a language model from this plasmid's Addgene catalogue record and pLannotate feature annotations shown in this document.]
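Description:
pTara:500 is a bacterial expression and synthetic-biology plasmid of about 8 kb, built on the pBAD33 backbone and derived from the earlier pTara plasmid, that supplies T7 RNA polymerase to E. coli under arabinose control. The roughly 2.65 kb T7 RNAP coding sequence sits downstream of the araBAD (PBAD) promoter. The "500" in the name refers to a ribosome binding site designed to a predicted strength of 500 with the Salis RBS calculator, which sets the translation level of the polymerase. The araC regulator gene is carried on the same plasmid and transcribed divergently from PBAD, so the activator/repressor needed for arabinose responsiveness is provided in cis. Transcription of the polymerase cassette ends at the rrnB T1 and T2 terminators, which follow a remnant of a pUC-type multiple cloning site and a 5S rRNA segment.

Selection is by chloramphenicol, through a cat gene with its own promoter. The only complete plasmid replication origin annotated is p15A, which is usually described as medium copy and is compatible with ColE1-type plasmids, although the catalogue entry lists the plasmid as high copy. An f1 phage origin is also present. The remaining annotations (partial β-lactamase, ColE1 and RSF origin fragments, IS1, and tetracycline resistance gene and promoter fragments) are backbone remnants and are not expected to be functional.

The p15A origin allows the plasmid to be maintained alongside a second plasmid carrying a T7 promoter-driven gene, giving titratable, arabinose-dependent T7 expression. It was deposited with work on transcriptional AND gates built from split T7 RNA polymerase mutants, but the record does not state its specific role in that study.
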