Features (pLannotate 1.2.2; 19 found; start..end, strand, type, name):
     96..974     -  CDS            araC: L-arabinose regulatory protein; araC
   1001..1289    +  promoter       araBAD promoter: araBAD; promoter of the L-arabinose operon of E. coli; the araC regulatory gene is transcribed in the opposite direction (Guzman et al., 1995)
   1351..3999    +  CDS            RPOL_BPT7: Experimental evidence at protein level: Swiss-Prot protein existence level 1. Highly processive DNA-dependent RNA polymerase that catalyzes the transcription of class II and class III viral genes. Recognizes a specific promoter sequence and enters first into an 'abortive phase' where very short transcripts are synthesized and released before proceeding to the processive transcription of long RNA chains. Unwinds the double-stranded DNA to expose the coding strand for templating. Participates in the initiation of viral DNA replication presumably by making primers accessible to the DNA polymerase
   4003..4032    +  misc_feature   MCS (fragment): pUC18/19 multiple cloning site
   4116..4231    +  ncRNA          5S rRNA: Accession: RF00001 - 5S ribosomal RNA
   4235..4321    +  terminator     rrnB T1 terminator: Escherichia coli rrnB; transcription terminator T1 from the E. coli rrnB gene
   4413..4440    +  terminator     rrnB T2 terminator: transcription terminator T2 from the E. coli rrnB gene
   4459..4550    +  promoter       AmpR promoter: bla
   4551..4666    +  CDS            AmpR (fragment): β-lactamase; bla; confers resistance to ampicillin, carbenicillin, and related antibiotics
   4667..4961    +  CDS            bla(M) (fragment): β-lactamase lacking the signal sequence; bla(M); allows cytosolic expression of β-lactamase
   5004..5459    +  rep_origin     f1 ori (sequence partly withheld): f1 bacteriophage origin of replication; arrow indicates direction of (+) strand synthesis
   5570..5803    +  rep_origin     ori (fragment): high-copy-number ColE1/pMB1/pBR322/pUC origin of replication
   6014..6673    -  CDS            CmR: chloramphenicol acetyltransferase; cat; confers resistance to chloramphenicol
   6674..6776    -  promoter       cat promoter: promoter of the E. coli cat gene encoding chloramphenicol acetyltransferase
   6897..7040    +  mobile_element IS1 (fragment): prokaryotic transposable element IS1
   7159..7214    -  rep_origin     RSF ori (fragment): Plasmids containing the RSF 1030 origin of replication can be propagated in E. coli cells that contain additional plasmids with compatible origins.
   7302..7847    -  rep_origin     p15A ori: Plasmids containing the medium-copy-number p15A origin of replication can be propagated in E. coli cells that contain a second plasmid with the ColE1 origin.
   7880..8000    -  CDS            TcR (fragment): tetracycline efflux protein; tet; confers resistance to tetracycline
   8010..6       +  promoter       tet promoter (fragment) (across the origin): E. coli promoter for tetracycline efflux protein gene
>Addgene plasmid #60717 | pTara:500 | depositor full sequence | sequence record 97574 | pTara:500 sequence 8022 bps
ATCGATGCATAATGTGCCTGTCAAATGGACGAAGCAGGGATTCTGCAAACCCTATGCTACTCCGTCAAGC
CGTCAATTGTCTGATTCGTTACCAATTATGACAACTTGACGGCTACATCATTCACTTTTTCTTCACAACC
GGCACGGAACTCGCTCGGGCTGGCCCCGGTGCATTTTTTAAATACCCGCGAGAAATAGAGTTGATCGTCA
AAACCAACATTGCGACCGACGGTGGCGATAGGCATCCGGGTGGTGCTCAAAAGCAGCTTCGCCTGGCTGA
TACGTTGGTCCTCGCGCCAGCTTAAGACGCTAATCCCTAACTGCTGGCGGAAAAGATGTGACAGACGCGA
CGGCGACAAGCAAACATGCTGTGCGACGCTGGCGATATCAAAATTGCTGTCTGCCAGGTGATCGCTGATG
TACTGACAAGCCTCGCGTACCCGATTATCCATCGGTGGATGGAGCGACTCGTTAATCGCTTCCATGCGCC
GCAGTAACAATTGCTCAAGCAGATTTATCGCCAGCAGCTCCGAATAGCGCCCTTCCCCTTGCCCGGCGTT
AATGATTTGCCCAAACAGGTCGCTGAAATGCGGCTGGTGCGCTTCATCCGGGCGAAAGAACCCCGTATTG
GCAAATATTGACGGCCAGTTAAGCCATTCATGCCAGTAGGCGCGCGGACGAAAGTAAACCCACTGGTGAT
ACCATTCGCGAGCCTCCGGATGACGACCGTAGTGATGAATCTCTCCTGGCGGGAACAGCAAAATATCACC
CGGTCGGCAAACAAATTCTCGTCCCTGATTTTTCACCACCCCCTGACCGCGAATGGTGAGATTGAGAATA
TAACCTTTCATTCCCAGCGGTCGGTCGATAAAAAAATCGAGATAACCGTTGGCCTCAATCGGCGTTAAAC
CCGCCACCAGATGGGCATTAAACGAGTATCCCGGCAGCAGGGGATCATTTTGCGCTTCAGCCATACTTTT
CATACTCCCGCCATTCAGAGAAGAAACCAATTGTCCATATTGCATCAGACATTGCCGTCACTGCGTCTTT
TACTGGCTCTTCTCGCTAACCAAACCGGTAACCCCGCTTATTAAAAGCATTCTGTAACAAAGCGGGACCA
AAGCCATGACAAAAACGCGTAACAAAAGTGTCTATAATCACGGCAGAAAAGTCCTAGGACATTGATTATT
TGCACGGCGTCACACTTTGCTATGCCATAGCATTTTTATCCATAAGATTAGCGGATCCTACCTGACGCTT
TTTATCGCAACTCTCTACTGTTTCTCCATACCCGTTTTTTTGGGCTAGCGAGCTCTAGAAAGACTTACTT
AATAACATTCTTTTTCTAATATGAACACGATTAACATCGCTAAGAACGACTTCTCTGACATCGAACTGGC
TGCTATCCCGTTCAACACTCTGGCTGACCATTACGGTGAGCGTTTAGCTCGCGAACAGTTGGCCCTTGAG
CATGAGTCTTACGAGATGGGTGAAGCACGCTTCCGCAAGATGTTTGAGCGTCAACTTAAAGCTGGTGAGG
TTGCGGATAACGCTGCCGCCAAGCCTCTCATCACTACCCTACTCCCTAAGATGATTGCACGCATCAACGA
CTGGTTTGAGGAAGTGAAAGCTAAGCGCGGCAAGCGCCCGACAGCCTTCCAGTTCCTGCAAGAAATCAAG
CCGGAAGCCGTAGCGTACATCACCATTAAGACCACTCTGGCTTGCCTAACCAGTGCTGACAATACAACCG
TTCAGGCTGTAGCAAGCGCAATCGGTCGGGCCATTGAGGACGAGGCTCGCTTCGGTCGTATCCGTGACCT
TGAAGCTAAGCACTTCAAGAAAAACGTTGAGGAACAACTCAACAAGCGCGTAGGGCACGTCTACAAGAAA
GCATTTATGCAAGTTGTCGAGGCTGACATGCTCTCTAAGGGTCTACTCGGTGGCGAGGCGTGGTCTTCGT
GGCATAAGGAAGACTCTATTCATGTAGGAGTACGCTGCATCGAGATGCTCATTGAGTCAACCGGAATGGT
TAGCTTACACCGCCAAAATGCTGGCGTAGTAGGTCAAGACTCTGAGACTATCGAACTCGCACCTGAATAC
GCTGAGGCTATCGCAACCCGTGCAGGTGCGCTGGCTGGCATCTCTCCGATGTTCCAACCTTGCGTAGTTC
CTCCTAAGCCGTGGACTGGCATTACTGGTGGTGGCTATTGGGCTAACGGTCGTCGTCCTCTGGCGCTGGT
GCGTACTCACAGTAAGAAAGCACTGATGCGCTACGAAGACGTTTACATGCCTGAGGTGTACAAAGCGATT
AACATTGCGCAAAACACCGCATGGAAAATCAACAAGAAAGTCCTAGCGGTCGCCAACGTAATCACCAAGT
GGAAGCATTGTCCGGTCGAGGACATCCCTGCGATTGAGCGTGAAGAACTCCCGATGAAACCGGAAGACAT
CGACATGAATCCTGAGGCTCTCACCGCGTGGAAACGTGCTGCCGCTGCTGTGTACCGCAAGGACAAGGCT
CGCAAGTCTCGCCGTATCAGCCTTGAGTTCATGCTTGAGCAAGCCAATAAGTTTGCTAACCATAAGGCCA
TCTGGTTCCCTTACAACATGGACTGGCGCGGTCGTGTTTACGCTGTGTCAATGTTCAACCCGCAAGGTAA
CGATATGACCAAAGGACTGCTTACGCTGGCGAAAGGTAAACCAATCGGTAAGGAAGGTTACTACTGGCTG
AAAATCCACGGTGCAAACTGTGCGGGTGTCGATAAGGTTCCGTTCCCTGAGCGCATCAAGTTCATTGAGG
AAAACCACGAGAACATCATGGCTTGCGCTAAGTCTCCACTGGAGAACACTTGGTGGGCTGAGCAAGATTC
TCCGTTCTGCTTCCTTGCGTTCTGCTTTGAGTACGCTGGGGTACAGCACCACGGCCTGAGCTATAACTGC
TCCCTTCCGCTGGCGTTTGACGGGTCTTGCTCTGGCATCCAGCACTTCTCCGCGATGCTCCGAGATGAGG
TAGGTGGTCGCGCGGTTAACTTGCTTCCTAGTGAAACCGTTCAGGACATCTACGGGATTGTTGCTAAGAA
AGTCAACGAGATTCTACAAGCAGACGCAATCAATGGGACCGATAACGAAGTAGTTACCGTGACCGATGAG
AACACTGGTGAAATCTCTGAGAAAGTCAAGCTGGGCACTAAGGCACTGGCTGGTCAATGGCTGGCTTACG
GTGTTACTCGCAGTGTGACTAAGCGTTCAGTCATGACGCTGGCTTACGGGTCCAAAGAGTTCGGCTTCCG
TCAACAAGTGCTGGAAGATACCATTCAGCCAGCTATTGATTCCGGCAAGGGTCTGATGTTCACTCAGCCG
AATCAGGCTGCTGGATACATGGCTAAGCTGATTTGGGAATCTGTGAGCGTGACGGTGGTAGCTGCGGTTG
AAGCAATGAACTGGCTTAAGTCTGCTGCTAAGCTGCTGGCTGCTGAGGTCAAAGATAAGAAGACTGGAGA
GATTCTTCGCAAGCGTTGCGCTGTGCATTGGGTAACTCCTGATGGTTTCCCTGTGTGGCAGGAATACAAG
AAGCCTATTCAGACGCGCTTGAACCTGATGTTCCTCGGTCAGTTCCGCTTACAGCCTACCATTAACACCA
ACAAAGATAGCGAGATTGATGCACACAAACAGGAGTCTGGTATCGCTCCTAACTTTGTACACAGCCAAGA
CGGTAGCCACCTTCGTAAGACTGTAGTGTGGGCACACGAGAAGTACGGAATCGAATCTTTTGCACTGATT
CACGACTCCTTCGGTACCATTCCGGCTGACGCTGCGAACCTGTTCAAAGCAGTGCGCGAAACTATGGTTG
ACACATATGAGTCTTGTGATGTACTGGCTGATTTCTACGACCAGTTCGCTGACCAGTTGCACGAGTCTCA
ATTGGACAAAATGCCAGCACTTCCGGCTAAAGGTAACTTGAACCTCCGTGACATCTTAGAGTCGGACTTC
GCGTTCGCGTAATCTAGAGTCGACCTGCAGGCATGCAAGCTTGGCTGTTTTGGCGGATGAGAGAAGATTT
TCAGCCTGATACAGATTAAATCAGAACGCAGAAGCGGTCTGATAAAACAGAATTTGCCTGGCGGCAGTAG
CGCGGTGGTCCCACCTGACCCCATGCCGAACTCAGAAGTGAAACGCCGTAGCGCCGATGGTAGTGTGGGG
TCTCCCCATGCGAGAGTAGGGAACTGCCAGGCATCAAATAAAACGAAAGGCTCAGTCGAAAGACTGGGCC
TTTCGTTTTATCTGTTGTTTGTCGGTGAACGCTCTCCTGAGTAGGACAAATCCGCCGGGAGCGGATTTGA
ACGTTGCGAAGCAACGGCCCGGAGGGTGGCGGGCAGGACGCCCGCCATAAACTGCCAGGCATCAAATTAA
GCAGAAGGCCATCCTGACGGATGGCCTTTTTGCGTTTCTACAAACTCTTTTGTTTATTTTTCTAAATACA
TTCAAATATGTATCCGCTCATGAGACAATAACCCTGATAAATGCTTCAATAATATTGAAAAAGGAAGAGT
ATGAGTATTCAACATTTCCGTGTCGCCCTTATTCCCTTTTTTGCGGCATTTTGCCTTCCTGTTTTTGCTC
ACCCAGAAACGCTGGTGAAAGTAAAAGATGCTGAAGATCAGTTGGGGCAAACTATTAACTGGCGAACTAC
TTACTCTAGCTTCCCGGCAACAATTAATAGACTGGATGGAGGCGGATAAAGTTGCAGGACCACTTCTGCG
CTCGGCCCTTCCGGCTGGCTGGTTTATTGCTGATAAATCTGGAGCCGGTGAGCGTGGGTCTCGCGGTATC
ATTGCAGCACTGGGGCCAGATGGTAAGCCCTCCCGTATCGTAGTTATCTACACGACGGGGAGTCAGGCAA
CTATGGATGAACGAAATAGACAGATCGCTGAGATAGGTGCCTCACTGATTAAGCATTGGTAACTGTCAGA
CCAAGTTTACTCATATATACTTTAGATTGATT
[125 nt withheld, positions 5003-5127]
C
[141 nt withheld, positions 5129-5269]
CCTTTGACGTTGGAGTCCACGTTCTTTAATAGTGGACTCTTGTTCCAAACTTGAACAACACTCAACCCTA
TCTCGGGCTATTCTTTTGATTTATAAGGGATTTTGCCGATTTCGGCCTATTGGTTAAAAAATGAGCTGAT
TTAACAAAAATTTAACGCGAATTTTAACAAAATATTAACGTTTACAATTTAAAAGGATCTAGGTGAAGAT
CCTTTTTGATAATCTCATGACCAAAATCCCTTAACGTGAGTTTTCGTTCCACTGAGCGTCAGACCCCGTA
GAAAAGATCAAAGGATCTTCTTGAGATCCTTTTTTTCTGCGCGTAATCTGCTGCTTGCAAACAAAAAAAC
CACCGCTACCAGCGGTGGTTTGTTTGCCGGATCAAGAGCTACCAACTCTTTTTCCGAAGGTAACTGGCTT
CAGCAGAGCGCAGATACCAAATACTGTCCTTCTAGTGTAGCCGTAGTTAGGCCACCACTTCAAGAACTCT
GTAGCACCGCCTACATACCTCGCTCTGCTAATCCTGTTACCAGTCAGGCATTTGAGAAGCACACGGTCAC
ACTGCTTCCGGTAGTCAATAAACCGGTAAACCAGCAATAGACATAAGCGGCTATTTAACGACCCTGCCCT
GAACCGACGACCGGGTCGAATTTGCTTTCGAATTTCTGCCATTCATCCGCTTATTATCACTTATTCAGGC
GTAGCACCAGGCGTTTAAGGGCACCAATAACTGCCTTAAAAAAATTACGCCCCGCCCTGCCACTCATCGC
AGTACTGTTGTAATTCATTAAGCATTCTGCCGACATGGAAGCCATCACAGACGGCATGATGAACCTGAAT
CGCCAGCGGCATCAGCACCTTGTCGCCTTGCGTATAATATTTGCCCATGGTGAAAACGGGGGCGAAGAAG
TTGTCCATATTGGCCACGTTTAAATCAAAACTGGTGAAACTCACCCAGGGATTGGCTGAGACGAAAAACA
TATTCTCAATAAACCCTTTAGGGAAATAGGCCAGGTTTTCACCGTAACACGCCACATCTTGCGAATATAT
GTGTAGAAACTGCCGGAAATCGTCGTGGTATTCACTCCAGAGCGATGAAAACGTTTCAGTTTGCTCATGG
AAAACGGTGTAACAAGGGTGAACACTATCCCATATCACCAGCTCACCGTCTTTCATTGCCATACGGAATT
CCGGATGAGCATTCATCAGGCGGGCAAGAATGTGAATAAAGGCCGGATAAAACTTGTGCTTATTTTTCTT
TACGGTCTTTAAAAAGGCCGTAATATCCAGCTGAACGGTCTGGTTATAGGTACATTGAGCAACTGACTGA
AATGCCTCAAAATGTTCTTTACGATGCCATTGGGATATATCAACGGTGGTATATCCAGTGATTTTTTTCT
CCATTTTAGCTTCCTTAGCTCCTGAAAATCTCGATAACTCAAAAAATACGCCCGGTAGTGATCTTATTTC
ATTATGGTGAAAGTTGGAACCTCTTACGTGCCGATCAACGTCTCATTTTCGCCAAAAGTTGGCCCAGGGC
TTCCCGGTATCAACAGGGACACCAGGATTTATTTATTCTGCGAAGTGATCTTCCGTCACAGGTATTTATT
CGGCGCAAAGTGCGTCGGGTGATGCTGCCAACTTACTGATTTAGTGTATGATGGTGTTTTTGAGGTGCTC
CAGTGGCTTCTGTTTCTATCAGCTGTCCCTCCTGTTCAGCTACTGACGGGGTGGTGCGTAACGGCAAAAG
CACCGCCGGACATCAGCGCTAGCGGAGTGTATACTGGCTTACTATGTTGGCACTGATGAGGGTGTCAGTG
AAGTGCTTCATGTGGCAGGAGAAAAAAGGCTGCACCGGTGCGTCAGCAGAATATGTGATACAGGATATAT
TCCGCTTCCTCGCTCACTGACTCGCTACGCTCGGTCGTTCGACTGCGGCGAGCGGAAATGGCTTACGAAC
GGGGCGGAGATTTCCTGGAAGATGCCAGGAAGATACTTAACAGGGAAGTGAGAGGGCCGCGGCAAAGCCG
TTTTTCCATAGGCTCCGCCCCCCTGACAAGCATCACGAAATCTGACGCTCAAATCAGTGGTGGCGAAACC
CGACAGGACTATAAAGATACCAGGCGTTTCCCCCTGGCGGCTCCCTCGTGCGCTCTCCTGTTCCTGCCTT
TCGGTTTACCGGTGTCATTCCGCTGTTATGGCCGCGTTTGTCTCATTCCACGCCTGACACTCAGTTCCGG
GTAGGCAGTTCGCTCCAAGCTGGACTGTATGCACGAACCCCCCGTTCAGTCCGACCGCTGCGCCTTATCC
GGTAACTATCGTCTTGAGTCCAACCCGGAAAGACATGCAAAAGCACCACTGGCAGCAGCCACTGGTAATT
GATTTAGAGGAGTTAGTCTTGAAGTCATGCGCCGGTTAAGGCTAAACTGAAAGGACAAGTTTTGGTGACT
GCGCTCCTCCAAGCCAGTTACCTCGGTTCAAAGAGTTGGTAGCTCAGAGAACCTTCGAAAAACCGCCCTG
CAAGGCGGTTTTTTCGTTTTCAGAGCAAGAGATTACGCGCAGACCAAAACGATCTCAAGAAGATCATCTT
ATTAATCAGATAAAATATTTGCTCATGAGCCCGAAGTGGCGAGCCCGATCTTCCCCATCGGTGATGTCGG
CGATATAGGCGCCAGCAACCGCACCTGTGGCGCCGGTGATGCCGGCCACGATGCGTCCGGCGTAGAGGAT
CTGCTCATGTTTGACAGCTTATC
