>Addgene plasmid #60717 | pTara:500 | addgene partial sequence | sequence record 99376 | pBRrevBam 5'-GGTGATGTCGGCGATATAGG-3'
GCCGGCCACGATGCGTCCGGCGTAGAGGATCTGCTCATGTTTGACAGCTTATCATCGATGCATAATGTGC
CTGTCAAATGGACGAAGCAGGGATTCTGCAAACCCTATGCTACTCCGTCAAGCCGTCAATTGTCTGATTC
GTTACCAATTATGACAACTTGACGGCTACATCATTCACTTTTTCTTCACAACCGGCACGGAACTCGCTCG
GGCTGGCCCCGGTGCATTTTTTAAATACCCGCGAGAAATAGAGTTGATCGTCAAAACCAACATTGCGACC
GACGGTGGCGATAGGCATCCGGGTGGTGCTCAAAAGCAGCTTCGCCTGGCTGATACGTTGGTCCTCGCGC
CAGCTTAAGACGCTAATCCCTAACTGCTGGCGGAAAAGATGTGACAGACGCGACGGCGACAAGCAAACAT
GCTGTGCGACGCTGGCGATATCAAAATTGCTGTCTGCCAGGTGATCGCTGATGTACTGACAAGCCTCGCG
TACCCGATTATCCATCGGTGGATGGAGCGACTCGTTAATCGCTTCCATGCGCCGCAGTAACAATTGCTCA
AGCAGATTTATCGCCAGCAGCTCCGAATAGCGCCCTTCCCCTTGCCCGGCGTTAATGATTTGCCCAAACA
GGTCGCTGAAATGCGGCTGGTGCGCTTCATCCGGGCGAAAGAACCCCGTATTGGCAAATATTGACGGCCA
GTTAAGCCATTCATGCCAGTAGGCGCGCGGACGAAAGTAAACCCACTGGTGATACCATTCGCGAGCCTCC
GG
