>Addgene plasmid #60717 | pTara:500 | addgene partial sequence | sequence record 99377 | pBAD-R2 5'-ggagaaacagtagagagttgcg-3'
GATTATCCATCGGTGGATGGAGCGACTCGTTAATCGCTTCCATGCGCCGCAGTAACAATTGCTCAAGCAG
ATTTATCGCCAGCAGCTCCGAATAGCGCCCTTCCCCTTGCCCGGCGTTAATGATTTGCCCAAACAGGTCG
CTGAAATGCGGCTGGTGCGCTTCATCCGGGCGAAAGAACCCCGTATTGGCAAATATTGACGGCCAGTTAA
GCCATTCATGCCAGTAGGCGCGCGGACGAAAGTAAACCCACTGGTGATACCATTCGCGAGCCTCCGGATG
ACGACCGTAGTGATGAATCTCTCCTGGCGGGAACAGCAAAATATCACCCGGTCGGCAAACAAATTCTCGT
CCCTGATTTTTCACCACCCCCTGACCGCGAATGGTGAGATTGAGAATATAACCTTTCATTCCCAGCGGTC
GGTCGATAAAAAAATCGAGATAACCGTTGGCCTCAATCGGCGTTAAACCCGCCACCAGATGGGCATTAAA
CGAGTATCCCGGCAGCAGGGGATCATTTTGCGCTTCAGCCATACTTTTCATACTCCCGCCATTCAGAGAA
GAAACCAATTGTCCATATTGCATCAGACATTGCCGTCACTGCGTCTTTTACTGGCTCTTCTCGCTAACCA
AACCGGTAACCCCGCTTATTAAAAGCATTCTGTAACAAAGCGGGACCAAAGCCATGACAAAAACGCGTAA
CAAAAGTGTCTATAATCACGGCAGAAAAGTCCTAGGACATTGATTATTTGCACGGCGTCACACTTTGCTA
TGCCATAGCATTTTTATCCATAAGATTAGCGG
