>Addgene plasmid #60717 | pTara:500 | addgene partial sequence | sequence record 99379 | pBAD-R 5'-GATTTAATCTGTATCAGG-3'
CACTGGCTGGTCAATGGCTGGCTTACGGTGTTACTCGCAGTGTGACTAAGCGTTCAGTCATGACGCTGGC
TTACGGGTCCAAAGAGTTCGGCTTCCGTCAACAAGTGCTGGAAGATACCATTCAGCCAGCTATTGATTCC
GGCAAGGGTCTGATGTTCACTCAGCCGAATCAGGCTGCTGGATACATGGCTAAGCTGATTTGGGAATCTG
TGAGCGTGACGGTGGTAGCTGCGGTTGAAGCAATGAACTGGCTTAAGTCTGCTGCTAAGCTGCTGGCTGC
TGAGGTCAAAGATAAGAAGACTGGAGAGATTCTTCGCAAGCGTTGCGCTGTGCATTGGGTAACTCCTGAT
GGTTTCCCTGTGTGGCAGGAATACAAGAAGCCTATTCAGACGCGCTTGAACCTGATGTTCCTCGGTCAGT
TCCGCTTACAGCCTACCATTAACACCAACAAAGATAGCGAGATTGATGCACACAAACAGGAGTCTGGTAT
CGCTCCTAACTTTGTACACAGCCAAGACGGTAGCCACCTTCGTAAGACTGTAGTGTGGGCACACGAGAAG
TACGGAATCGAATCTTTTGCACTGATTCACGACTCCTTCGGTACCATTCCGGCTGACGCTGCGAACCTGT
TCAAAGCAGTGCGCGAAACTATGGTTGACACATATGAGTCTTGTGATGTACTGGCTGATTTCTACGACCA
GTTCGCTGACCAGTTGCACGAGTCTCAATTGGACAAAATGCCAGCACTTCCGGCTAAAGGTAACTTGAAC
CTCCGTGACATCTTAGAGTCGGACTTCGCGTTCGCGTAATCTAGAGTCGACCTGCAGGCATGCAAGCTTG
GCTGTT
