>Addgene plasmid #60717 | pTara:500 | addgene partial sequence | sequence record 99380 | pBAD-F 5'-ATGCCATAGCATTTTTATCC-3'
CGCAACTCTCTACTGTTTCTCCATACCCGTTTTTTTGGGCTAGCGAGCTCTAGAAAGACTTACTTAATAA
CATTCTTTTTCTAATATGAACACGATTAACATCGCTAAGAACGACTTCTCTGACATCGAACTGGCTGCTA
TCCCGTTCAACACTCTGGCTGACCATTACGGTGAGCGTTTAGCTCGCGAACAGTTGGCCCTTGAGCATGA
GTCTTACGAGATGGGTGAAGCACGCTTCCGCAAGATGTTTGAGCGTCAACTTAAAGCTGGTGAGGTTGCG
GATAACGCTGCCGCCAAGCCTCTCATCACTACCCTACTCCCTAAGATGATTGCACGCATCAACGACTGGT
TTGAGGAAGTGAAAGCTAAGCGCGGCAAGCGCCCGACAGCCTTCCAGTTCCTGCAAGAAATCAAGCCGGA
AGCCGTAGCGTACATCACCATTAAGACCACTCTGGCTTGCCTAACCAGTGCTGACAATACAACCGTTCAG
GCTGTAGCAAGCGCAATCGGTCGGGCCATTGAGGACGAGGCTCGCTTCGGTCGTATCCGTGACCTTGAAG
CTAAGCACTTCAAGAAAAACGTTGAGGAACAACTCAACAAGCGCGTAGGGCACGTCTACAAGAAAGCATT
TATGCAAGTTGTCGAGGCTGACATGCTCTCTAAGGGTCTACTCGGTGGCGAGGCGTGGTCTTCGTGGCAT
AAGGAAGACTCTATTCATGTAGGAGTACGCTGCATCGAGATGCTCATTGAGTCAACCGGAATGGTTAGCT
TACACCGCCAAAATGCTGGCGTAGTAGGTCAAGACTCTGAGACTATCGAACTCGCACCTGAATACGCTGA
GGCTATCGCAACCCGTGCAGGTGCGCTGGCTGGCATCTCTCCGATGTTCCAACCTTGCGTAGTTCCTCCT
AAG
